Addgene plasmid #230826: TRE-MCS-WPRE-SV40 - GCH25
Purpose: (Empty Backbone) AAV cloning vector for expression under the TRE promoter.
Depositing lab: Kimberly Ritola. Depositing organization: University of North Carolina at Chapel Hill.
Backbone
  Vector backbone: CAG-MCS-WPRE-SV40 - GCH1
  Backbone manufacturer: Ritola Lab
  Vector type: AAV ; Cloning Vector
Growth in bacteria
  Bacterial resistance: Ampicillin, 100 μg/mL
  Growth temperature: 37°C
  Growth strain: NEB Stable
  Copy number: High Copy
Gene/Insert
  Gene/Insert name: None
Terms and licenses: Academic/Nonprofit Terms; Industry Terms: Not Available to Industry
Depositor comments: 5' cloning site: BglII (not destroyed), 3' cloning site: AgeI (not destroyed)
How to cite: TRE-MCS-WPRE-SV40 - GCH25 was a gift from Kimberly Ritola (Addgene plasmid # 230826 ; http://n2t.net/addgene:230826 ; RRID:Addgene_230826)
