[The description below was written by a language model from this plasmid's Addgene catalogue record and pLannotate feature annotations shown in this document.]
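Description:
TRE-MCS-WPRE-SV40 - GCH25 is an empty AAV cloning vector of about 4.8 kb, derived from the CAG-MCS-WPRE-SV40 (GCH1) backbone, in which the promoter position is occupied by a tetracycline-responsive promoter. It is maintained in E. coli as a high-copy plasmid through a ColE1/pUC-type origin and selected with ampicillin via the β-lactamase gene and its own promoter. An M13 phage origin is also present. The short lacI, lac promoter/operator, lacZα, bom and rop fragments are remnants of the parental cloning plasmids and have no role in the expression cassette. The recorded growth strain is a recombination-reduced one, which is commonly chosen to protect the repeat-rich ITRs.

The packageable region lies between two AAV2 inverted terminal repeats, which direct replication and encapsidation of the intervening DNA when rep, cap and helper functions are supplied in trans. Within it, reading in the direction of transcription (the cassette is on the reverse strand of the deposited sequence), are a tetracycline response element with seven tetO copies joined to a minimal promoter annotated as a TRE3G-type fragment, a pBluescript-derived multiple cloning site, WPRE to enhance transcript stability and expression, and an SV40 polyadenylation signal. The short large T antigen fragment appears to be part of that SV40 region.

No insert is present. A gene of interest is cloned into the MCS, and the depositor lists BglII and AgeI as retained 5' and 3' cloning sites. Expression of the resulting transgene depends on a tetracycline-controlled transactivator, which this plasmid does not encode and which must be supplied separately. The vector therefore suits drug-regulated or intersectional AAV expression strategies.
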