Features (pLannotate 1.2.2; 20 found; start..end, strand, type, name):
      1..589     +  rep_origin     ori: high-copy-number ColE1/pMB1/pBR322/pUC origin of replication
    772..864     +  CDS            lacI (fragment): lac repressor; lacI; The lac repressor binds to the lac operator to inhibit transcription in E. coli. This inhibition can be relieved by adding lactose or isopropyl-β-D-thiogalactopyranoside (IPTG).
    877..898     +  protein_bind   CAP binding site: CAP binding activates transcription in the presence of cAMP. E. coli catabolite activator protein
    913..943     +  promoter       lac promoter: promoter for the E. coli lac operon
    951..967     +  protein_bind   lac operator: The lac repressor binds to the lac operator to inhibit transcription in E. coli. This inhibition can be relieved by adding lactose or isopropyl-β-D-thiogalactopyranoside (IPTG). lac repressor encoded by lacI
   1007..1147    -  repeat_region  AAV2 ITR: inverted terminal repeat of adeno-associated virus serotype 2 inverted
   1162..1230    +  CDS            large T antigen (fragment): large T antigen from SV40 (simian virus 40)
   1253..1374    +  polyA_signal   SV40 poly(A) signal: SV40 polyadenylation signal
   1390..1978    -  misc_feature   WPRE: woodchuck hepatitis virus posttranscriptional regulatory element
   1985..2092    -  misc_feature   MCS: pBluescript multiple cloning site
   2169..2214    -  promoter       TRE3GV promoter (fragment): 3rd-generation Tet-responsive promoter that can be activated by binding of Tet-On® 3G, optimized for retroviral and lentiviral vectors
   2228..2498    +  protein_bind   tetracycline response element: contains seven copies of the tetracycline operator tetO tetracycline repressor TetR
   2529..2669    +  repeat_region  AAV2 ITR: inverted terminal repeat of adeno-associated virus serotype 2 inverted
   2678..2832    +  CDS            lacZα (fragment): LacZα fragment of β-galactosidase; lacZ fragment
   2838..2889    -  misc_feature   bom (fragment): basis of mobility region from pBR322
   2908..3288    +  rep_origin     M13 ori (sequence partly withheld): M13 bacteriophage origin of replication; arrow indicates direction of (+) strand synthesis
   3364..3413    -  misc_feature   bom (fragment): basis of mobility region from pBR322
   3515..3550    -  CDS            rop (fragment): Rop protein, which maintains plasmids at low copy number; rop
   3645..3749    +  promoter       AmpR promoter: bla
   3750..4610    +  CDS            AmpR: β-lactamase; bla; confers resistance to ampicillin, carbenicillin, and related antibiotics
>Addgene plasmid #230826 | TRE-MCS-WPRE-SV40 - GCH25 | addgene full sequence | sequence record 459123 | Addgene NGS Result
TTGAGATCCTTTTTTTCTGCGCGTAATCTGCTGCTTGCAAACAAAAAAACCACCGCTACCAGCGGTGGTT
TGTTTGCCGGATCAAGAGCTACCAACTCTTTTTCCGAAGGTAACTGGCTTCAGCAGAGCGCAGATACCAA
ATACTGTTCTTCTAGTGTAGCCGTAGTTAGGCCACCACTTCAAGAACTCTGTAGCACCGCCTACATACCT
CGCTCTGCTAATCCTGTTACCAGTGGCTGCTGCCAGTGGCGATAAGTCGTGTCTTACCGGGTTGGACTCA
AGACGATAGTTACCGGATAAGGCGCAGCGGTCGGGCTGAACGGGGGGTTCGTGCACACAGCCCAGCTTGG
AGCGAACGACCTACACCGAACTGAGATACCTACAGCGTGAGCTATGAGAAAGCGCCACGCTTCCCGAAGG
GAGAAAGGCGGACAGGTATCCGGTAAGCGGCAGGGTCGGAACAGGAGAGCGCACGAGGGAGCTTCCAGGG
GGAAACGCCTGGTATCTTTATAGTCCTGTCGGGTTTCGCCACCTCTGACTTGAGCGTCGATTTTTGTGAT
GCTCGTCAGGGGGGCGGAGCCTATGGAAAAACGCCAGCAACGCGGCCTTTTTACGGTTCCTGGCCTTTTG
CTGGCCTTTTGCTCACATGTTCTTTCCTGCGTTATCCCCTGATTCTGTGGATAACCGTATTACCGCCTTT
GAGTGAGCTGATACCGCTCGCCGCAGCCGAACGACCGAGCGCAGCGAGTCAGTGAGCGAGGAAGCGGAAG
AGCGCCCAATACGCAAACCGCCTCTCCCCGCGCGTTGGCCGATTCATTAATGCAGCTGGCACGACAGGTT
TCCCGACTGGAAAGCGGGCAGTGAGCGCAACGCAATTAATGTGAGTTAGCTCACTCATTAGGCACCCCAG
GCTTTACACTTTATGCTTCCGGCTCGTATGTTGTGTGGAATTGTGAGCGGATAACAATTTCACACAGGAA
ACAGCTATGACCATGATTACGAATTGCCTGCAGGCAGCTGCGCGCTCGCTCGCTCACTGAGGCCGCCCGG
GCAAAGCCCGGGCGTCGGGCGACCTTTGGTCGCCCGGCCTCAGTGAGCGAGCGAGCGCGCAGAGAGGGAG
TGGCCAACTCCATCACTAGGGGTTCCTATCGATGGCGCGCCTACCACATTTGTAGAGGTTTTACTTGCTT
TAAAAAACCTCCCACATCTCCCCCTGAACCTGAAACATAAAATGAATGCAATTGTTGTTGTTAACTTGTT
TATTGCAGCTTATAATGGTTACAAATAAAGCAATAGCATCACAAATTTCACAAATAAAGCATTTTTTTCA
CTGCATTCTAGTTGTGGTTTGTCCAAACTCATCAATGTATCTTATCATGTCTGTGTACAGCGGGGAGGCG
GCCCAAAGGGAGATCCGACTCGTCTGAGGGCGAAGGCGAAGACGCGGAAGAGGCCGCAGAGCCGGCAGCA
GGCCGCGGGAAGGAAGGTCCGCTGGATTGAGGGCCGAAGGGACGTAGCAGAAGGACGTCCCGCGCAGAAT
CCAGGTGGCAACACAGGCGAGCAGCCAAGGAAAGGACGATGATTTCCCCGACAACACCACGGAATTGTCA
GTGCCCAACAGCCGAGCCCCTGTCCAGCAGCGGGCAAGGCAGGCGGCGATGAGTTCCGCCGTGGCAATAG
GGAGGGGGAAAGCGAAAGTCCCGGAAAGGAGCTGACAGGTGGTGGCAATGCCCCAACCAGTGGGGGTTGC
GTCAGCAAACACAGTGCACACCACGCCACGTTGCCTGACAACGGGCCACAACTCCTCATAAAGAGACAGC
AACCAGGATTTATACAAGGAGGAGAAAATGAAAGCCATACGGGAAGCAATAGCATGATACAAAGGCATTA
AAGCAGCGTATCCACATAGCGTAAAAGGAGCAACATAGTTAAGAATACCAGTCAATCTTTCACAAATTTT
GTAATCCAGAGGTTGATTGCTAGCGGTACCGGGCCCCCCCTCGAGGTCGACGGTATCGATAAGCTTGATA
TCGAATTCCTGCAGCCCGGGGGATCCACTAGTTCTAGAGCGGCCGCCACCGCGGTGGAGCTCACCGGTCA
ATTCGGGGCCGCGGAGGCTGGATCGGTCCCGGTGTCTTCTATGGAGGTCAAAACAGCGTGGATGGCGTCT
CCAGGCGATCTGACGGTTCACTAAACGAGCTCTGCTTATATAGGTCGAGTTTACCACTCCCTATCAGTGA
TAGAGAAAAGTGAAAGTCGAGTTTACCACTCCCTATCAGTGATAGAGAAAAGTGAAAGTCGAGTTTACCA
CTCCCTATCAGTGATAGAGAAAAGTGAAAGTCGAGTTTACCACTCCCTATCAGTGATAGAGAAAAGTGAA
AGTCGAGTTTACCACTCCCTATCAGTGATAGAGAAAAGTGAAAGTCGAGTTTACCACTCCCTATCAGTGA
TAGAGAAAAGTGAAAGTCGAGTTTACCACTCCCTATCAGTGATAGAGAAAAGTGAAAGTCGAGCTCGGTA
CCAGATCTAGGAACCCCTAGTGATGGAGTTGGCCACTCCCTCTCTGCGCGCTCGCTCGCTCACTGAGGCC
GGGCGACCAAAGGTCGCCCGACGCCCGGGCTTTGCCCGGGCGGCCTCAGTGAGCGAGCGAGCGCGCAGCT
GCCTGCAGGCAGCTTGGCACTGGCCGTCGTTTTACAACGTCGTGACTGGGAAAACCCTGGCGTTACCCAA
CTTAATCGCCTTGCAGCACATCCCCCTTTCGCCAGCTGGCGTAATAGCGAAGAGGCCCGCACCGATCGCC
CTTCCCAACAGTTGCGCAGCCTGAATGGCGAATGGCGCCTGATGCGGTATTTTCTCCTTACGCATCTGTG
CGGTATTTCACACCGCATA
[142 nt withheld, positions 2890-3031]
C
[141 nt withheld, positions 3033-3173]
CCTTTGACGTTGGAGTCCACGTTCTTT
[37 nt withheld, positions 3201-3237]
ACCCTATCTCGGGCTATTCTTTTGATTTATAAGGGATTTTGCCGATTTCGGCCTATTGGTTAAAAAATGA
GCTGATTTAACAAAAATTTAACGCGAATTTTAACAAAATATTAACGTTTACAATTTTATGGTGCACTCTC
AGTACAATCTGCTCTGATGCCGCATAGTTAAGCCAGCCCCGACACCCGCCAACACCCGCTGACGCGCCCT
GACGGGCTTGTCTGCTCCCGGCATCCGCTTACAGACAAGCTGTGACCGTCTCCGGGAGCTGCATGTGTCA
GAGGTTTTCACCGTCATCACCGAAACGCGCGAGACGAAAGGGCCTCGTGATACGCCTATTTTTATAGGTT
AATGTCATGATAATAATGGTTTCTTAGACGTCAGGTGGCACTTTTCGGGGAAATGTGCGCGGAACCCCTA
TTTGTTTATTTTTCTAAATACATTCAAATATGTATCCGCTCATGAGACAATAACCCTGATAAATGCTTCA
ATAATATTGAAAAAGGAAGAGTATGAGTATTCAACATTTCCGTGTCGCCCTTATTCCCTTTTTTGCGGCA
TTTTGCCTTCCTGTTTTTGCTCACCCAGAAACGCTGGTGAAAGTAAAAGATGCTGAAGATCAGTTGGGTG
CACGAGTGGGTTACATCGAACTGGATCTCAACAGCGGTAAGATCCTTGAGAGTTTTCGCCCCGAAGAACG
TTTTCCAATGATGAGCACTTTTAAAGTTCTGCTATGTGGCGCGGTATTATCCCGTATTGACGCCGGGCAA
GAGCAACTCGGTCGCCGCATACACTATTCTCAGAATGACTTGGTTGAGTACTCACCAGTCACAGAAAAGC
ATCTTACGGATGGCATGACAGTAAGAGAATTATGCAGTGCTGCCATAACCATGAGTGATAACACTGCGGC
CAACTTACTTCTGACAACGATCGGAGGACCGAAGGAGCTAACCGCTTTTTTGCACAACATGGGGGATCAT
GTAACTCGCCTTGATCGTTGGGAACCGGAGCTGAATGAAGCCATACCAAACGACGAGCGTGACACCACGA
TGCCTGTAGCAATGGCAACAACGTTGCGCAAACTATTAACTGGCGAACTACTTACTCTAGCTTCCCGGCA
ACAATTAATAGACTGGATGGAGGCGGATAAAGTTGCAGGACCACTTCTGCGCTCGGCCCTTCCGGCTGGC
TGGTTTATTGCTGATAAATCTGGAGCCGGTGAGCGTGGGTCTCGCGGTATCATTGCAGCACTGGGGCCAG
ATGGTAAGCCCTCCCGTATCGTAGTTATCTACACGACGGGGAGTCAGGCAACTATGGATGAACGAAATAG
ACAGATCGCTGAGATAGGTGCCTCACTGATTAAGCATTGGTAACTGTCAGACCAAGTTTACTCATATATA
CTTTAGATTGATTTAAAACTTCATTTTTAATTTAAAAGGATCTAGGTGAAGATCCTTTTTGATAATCTCA
TGACCAAAATCCCTTAACGTGAGTTTTCGTTCCACTGAGCGTCAGACCCCGTAGAAAAGATCAAAGGATC
TTC
